>Addgene plasmid #117897 | AtPQL upGFP | addgene full sequence | sequence record 231285 | Addgene NGS Result
AGATCTAACATCCAAAGACGAAAGGTTGAATGAAACCTTTTTGCCATCCGACATCCACAGGTCCATTCTC
ACACATAAGTGCCAAACGCAACAGGAGGGGATACACTAGCAGCAGACCGTTGCAAACGCAGGACCTCCAC
TCCTCTTCTCCTCAACACCCACTTTTGCCATCGAAAAACCAGCCCAGTTATTGGGCTTGATTGGAGCTCG
CTCATTCCAATTCCTTCTATTAGGCTACTAACACCATGACTTTATTAGCCTGTCTATCCTGGCCCCCCTG
GCGAGGTTCATGTTTGTTTATTTCCGAATGCAACAAGCTCCGCATTACACCCGAACATCACTCCAGATGA
GGGCTTTCTGAGTGTGGGGTCAAATAGTTTCATGTTCCCCAAATGGCCCAAAACTGACAGTTTAAACGCT
GTCTTGGAACCTAATATGACAAAAGCGTGATCTCATCCAAGATGAACTAAGTTTGGTTCGTTGAAATGCT
AACGGCCAGTTGGTCAAAAAGAAACTTCCAAAAGTCGGCATACCGTTTGTCTTGTTTGGTATTGATTGAC
GAATGCTCAAAAATAATCTCATTAATGCTTAGCGCAGTCTCTCTATCGCTTCTGAACCCCGGTGCACCTG
TGCCGAAACGCAAATGGGGAAACACCCGCTTTTTGGATGATTATGCATTGTCTCCACATTGTATGCTTCC
AAGATTCTGGTGGGAATACTGCTGATAGCCTAACGTTCATGATCAAAATTTAACTGTTCTAACCCCTACT
TGACAGCAATATATAAACAGAAGGAAGCTGCCCTGTCTTAAACCTTTTTTTTTATCATCATTATTAGCTT
ACTTTCATAATTGCGACTGGTTCCAATTGACAAGCTTTTGATTTTAACGACTTTTAACGACAACTTGAGA
AGATCAAAAAACAACTAATTATTCGAAACGAGGAATTCGCTGAGGCTTAATATGATTCGAGATGATTTGT
CACTATCTCTTGGTATCATCAGTGTTATCAGTTGGAGTGTTGCCGAGATACCGCAGATTATGACTAACTA
CAATCAAAAGTCCATTGAAGGAGTCTCTATAACCTTCTTAACAACATGGATGCTTGGTGATATCTTTAAT
GTTGTTGGCTGCTTGATGGAACCAGCTAGTCTTCCAGTTCAATTCTACACGGCAGTGTTGTATACTCTGG
CTACACTTGTTCTCTATGTTCAATCTATATACTACGGGCATATTTACCCGCGGTTGATGAAAAACCGAAG
GAATCATCAGATGGTTGATGTAGAAGAGCCTTTGCTTCGTGAAGAAGCTAAGCGTCCTTCTACCAAATCG
TTGCTATGTGTGGTCTCGGTGTTCTTGTTTCTTGGATCATTCAACGTATTGAGTGGTTCAAGAAGTATGG
ATTTGAGAGGGAAAGATAGAGTGTTTGTAGTTGGAGGAGCAGGAGCAAGAAAGCTTTTGGAGGTCTCTAG
CGGTAACTTAGGAGAAAACAACAATATTGGAATGTGGTTGGGTTGGGCAATGGCGGCGATTTACATGGGT
GGAAGGCTTCCTCAAATATGTATGAATGTAAGGAGAGGAAATGTTGAGGGATTGAATCCATTAATGTTCT
TCTTTGCATTCATTGGCAATGTGACTTATGTTGCAAGCATACTAGTGAACAGCGTCGAATGGTCGAAAAT
CGAACCGAATCTACCATGGCTAGTTGATTCAGGAGGATGTGCTGTTCTTGATTTTCTTATTCTGCTTCAG
TTTTTCTACTTTCACTGTCGCAAAGTCGAGGCAGATTCCGTCAAGAAGAAGCATGAAACCGGTGAAGAAG
CTGTCGCATTAAACCTCAGCCTCGAGGGTTCGGAGAACCTGTACTTCCAATCTGGTTCGATGGTGAGCAA
GGGCGAGGAGCTGTTCACCGGGGTGGTGCCCATCCTGGTCGAGCTGGACGGCGACGTAAACGGCCACAAG
TTCAGCGTGTCCGGCGAGGGCGAGGGCGATGCCACCTACGGCAAGCTGACCCTGAAGTTCATCTGCACCA
CCGGCAAGCTGCCCGTGCCCTGGCCCACCCTCGTGACCACCCTGACCTACGGCGTGCAGTGCTTCAGCCG
CTACCCCGACCACATGAAGCAGCACGACTTCTTCAAGTCCGCCATGCCCGAAGGCTACGTCCAGGAGCGC
ACCATCTTCTTCAAGGACGACGGCAACTACAAGACCCGCGCCGAGGTGAAGTTCGAGGGCGACACCCTGG
TGAACCGCATCGAGCTGAAGGGCATCGACTTCAAGGAGGACGGCAACATCCTGGGGCACAAGCTGGAGTA
CAACTACAACAGCCACAACGTCTATATCATGGCCGACAAGCAGAAGAACGGCATCAAGGTGAACTTCAAG
ATCCGCCACAACATCGAGGACGGCAGCGTGCAGCTCGCCGACCACTACCAGCAGAACACCCCCATCGGCG
ACGGCCCCGTGCTGCTGCCCGACAACCACTACCTGAGCACCCAGTCCGCCCTGAGCAAAGACCCCAACGA
GAAGCGCGATCACATGGTCCTGCTGGAGTTCGTGACCGCCGCCGGGATCACTCTCGGCATGGACGAGCTG
TACAAGTCGTCGCATCATCATCATCATCATCATCATTAAGTCGACCATCATCATCATCATCATTGAGTTT
GTAGCCTTAGACATGACTGTTCCTCAGTTCAAGTTGGGCACTTACGAGAAGACCGGTCTTGCTAGATTCT
AATCAAGAGGATGTCAGAATGCCATTTGCCTGAGAGATGCAGGCTTCATTTTTGATACTTTTTTATTTGT
AACCTATATAGTATAGGATTTTTTTTGTCATTTTGTTTCTTCTCGTACGAGCTTGCTCCTGATCAGCCTA
TCTCGCAGCTGATGAATATCTTGTGGTAGGGGTTTGGGAAAATCATTCGAGTTTGATGTTTTTCTTGGTA
TTTCCCACTCCTCTTCAGAGTACAGAAGATTAAGTGAGACCTTCGTTTGTGCGGATCCCCCACACACCAT
AGCTTCAAAATGTTTCTACTCCTTTTTTACTCTTCCAGATTTTCTCGGACTCCGCGCATCGCCGTACCAC
TTCAAAACACCCAAGCACAGCATACTAAATTTCCCCTCTTTCTTCCTCTAGGGTGTCGTTAATTACCCGT
ACTAAAGGTTTGGAAAAGAAAAAAGAGACCGCCTCGTTTCTTTTTCTTCGTCGAAAAAGGCAATAAAAAT
TTTTATCACGTTTCTTTTTCTTGAAAATTTTTTTTTTTGATTTTTTTCTCTTTCGATGACCTCCCATTGA
TATTTAAGTTAATAAACGGTCTTCAATTTCTCAAGTTTCAGTTTCATTTTTCTTGTTCTATTACAACTTT
TTTTACTTCTTGCTCATTAGAAAGAAAGCATAGCAATCTAATCTAAGGGCGGTGTTGACAATTAATCATC
GGCATAGTATATCGGCATAGTATAATACGACAAGGTGAGGAACTAAACCATGGCCAAGTTGACCAGTGCC
GTTCCGGTGCTCACCGCGCGCGACGTCGCCGGAGCGGTCGAGTTCTGGACCGACCGGCTCGGGTTCTCCC
GGGACTTCGTGGAGGACGACTTCGCCGGTGTGGTCCGGGACGACGTGACCCTGTTCATCAGCGCGGTCCA
GGACCAGGTGGTGCCGGACAACACCCTGGCCTGGGTGTGGGTGCGCGGCCTGGACGAGCTGTACGCCGAG
TGGTCGGAGGTCGTGTCCACGAACTTCCGGGACGCCTCCGGGCCGGCCATGACCGAGATCGGCGAGCAGC
CGTGGGGGCGGGAGTTCGCCCTGCGCGACCCGGCCGGCAACTGCGTGCACTTCGTGGCCGAGGAGCAGGA
CTGACACGTCCGACGCGGCCCGACGGGTCCGAGGCCTCGGAGATCCGTCCCCCTTTTCCTTTGTCGATAT
CATGTAATTAGTTATGTCACGCTTACATTCACGCCCTCCCCCCACATCCGCTCTAACCGAAAAGGAAGGA
GTTAGACAACCTGAAGTCTAGGTCCCTATTTATTTTTTTATAGTTATGTTAGTATTAAGAACGTTATTTA
TATTTCAAATTTTTCTTTTTTTTCTGTACAGACGCGTGTACGCATGTAACATTATACTGAAAACCTTGCT
TGAGAAGGTTTTGGGACGCTCGAAGGCTTTAATTTGCAAGCTGGAGACCAACATGTGAGCAAAAGGCCAG
CAAAAGGCCAGGAACCGTAAAAAGGCCGCGTTGCTGGCGTTTTTCCATAGGCTCCGCCCCCCTGACGAGC
ATCACAAAAATCGACGCTCAAGTCAGAGGTGGCGAAACCCGACAGGACTATAAAGATACCAGGCGTTTCC
CCCTGGAAGCTCCCTCGTGCGCTCTCCTGTTCCGACCCTGCCGCTTACCGGATACCTGTCCGCCTTTCTC
CCTTCGGGAAGCGTGGCGCTTTCTCATAGCTCACGCTGTAGGTATCTCAGTTCGGTGTAGGTCGTTCGCT
CCAAGCTGGGCTGTGTGCACGAACCCCCCGTTCAGCCCGACCGCTGCGCCTTATCCGGTAACTATCGTCT
TGAGTCCAACCCGGTAAGACACGACTTATCGCCACTGGCAGCAGCCACTGGTAACAGGATTAGCAGAGCG
AGGTATGTAGGCGGTGCTACAGAGTTCTTGAAGTGGTGGCCTAACTACGGCTACACTAGAAGAACAGTAT
TTGGTATCTGCGCTCTGCTGAAGCCAGTTACCTTCGGAAAAAGAGTTGGTAGCTCTTGATCCGGCAAACA
AACCACCGCTGGTAGCGGTGGTTTTTTTGTTTGCAAGCAGCAGATTACGCGCAGAAAAAAAGGATCTCAA
GAAGATCCTTTGATCTTTTCTACGGGGTCTGACGCTCAGTGGAACGAAAACTCACGTTAAGGGATTTTGG
TCATGAGATC
Features (pLannotate 1.2.2; 11 found; start..end, strand, type, name):
      2..940     +  promoter       AOX1 promoter: Pichia pastoris AOX1; inducible promoter, regulated by methanol
   1880..2596    +  CDS            EGFP: EGFP is a basic (constitutively fluorescent) green fluorescent protein published in 1996, derived from Aequorea victoria. It is reported to be a rapidly-maturing weak dimer with moderate acid sensitivity.
   2602..2620    +  CDS            capTEV™ (fragment): composite tag for in vivo biotinylation, TEV protease cleavage, and 6xHis tagging
   2636..2653    +  CDS            capTEV™ (fragment): composite tag for in vivo biotinylation, TEV protease cleavage, and 6xHis tagging
   2664..2729    +  CDS            AOX1 (fragment): ALOX1_KOMPC - Experimental evidence at protein level: Swiss-Prot protein existence level 1. Major isoform of alcohol oxidase, which catalyzes the oxidation of methanol to formaldehyde and hydrogen peroxide, the first step in the methanol utilization pathway of methylotrophic yeasts. From Komagataella phaffii (strain ATCC 76273 / CBS 7435 / CECT 11047 / NRRL Y-11430 / Wegner 21-1) (Yeast) (Pichia pastoris).
   2733..2979    +  terminator     AOX1 terminator: Pichia pastoris AOX1; transcription terminator for AOX1
   3000..3407    +  promoter       TEF1 promoter: S. cerevisiae TEF1; promoter for EF-1α
   3414..3461    +  promoter       EM7 promoter: synthetic bacterial promoter&nbsp
   3480..3854    +  CDS            BleoR: antibiotic-binding protein; Sh ble from Streptoalloteichus hindustanus; confers resistance to bleomycin, phleomycin, and Zeocin™
   3920..4167    +  terminator     CYC1 terminator: S. cerevisiae CYC1; transcription terminator for CYC1
   4242..4830    -  rep_origin     ori: high-copy-number ColE1/pMB1/pBR322/pUC origin of replication
