[The description below was written by a language model from this plasmid's Addgene catalogue record and pLannotate feature annotations shown in this document.]
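Description:
AtPQL upGFP is a yeast expression plasmid built on the pPICZc backbone, designed for protein production in the methylotrophic yeast Pichia pastoris (Komagataella phaffii). The sequenced record is about 4.9 kb. It is propagated in E. coli through a high-copy ColE1/pUC-type origin. Selection relies on a single Sh ble (BleoR) gene conferring Zeocin resistance. This gene sits behind tandem promoters, the S. cerevisiae TEF1 promoter for expression in yeast and the synthetic bacterial EM7 promoter for expression in E. coli, and is followed by the CYC1 terminator, so the same marker works in both hosts. The feature table shows no yeast replication origin, which is consistent with pPICZ-type vectors being maintained by integration into the host genome, typically through their AOX1 sequences.

The payload is an Arabidopsis thaliana protein named AtPQL, which the record does not describe further. Its coding region lies between the methanol-inducible AOX1 promoter and the EGFP annotation, although the feature table does not annotate it separately. The insert is fused at its C terminus to EGFP, and the cassette ends at the AOX1 transcription terminator. The depositor's translated sequence and the short tag-fragment annotations downstream of EGFP indicate a terminal polyhistidine tag, and a motif resembling a TEV protease site appears to lie between the plant protein and EGFP.

The stated purpose is simply protein expression. The design would allow methanol-induced production of the fusion, with GFP fluorescence available to follow expression and the His tag available for affinity purification, but the record does not spell out a more specific application.
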