Addgene plasmid #117897: AtPQL upGFP
Purpose: protein expression
Depositing lab: Geoffrey Chang. Depositing organization: University of California, San Diego (UCSD).
Backbone
  Vector backbone: pPICZc
  Backbone size w/o insert (bp): 3329
  Vector type: Yeast Expression
Growth in bacteria
  Bacterial resistance: Bleocin (Zeocin), 50 μg/mL
  Growth temperature: 37°C
  Growth strain: DH5alpha
  Copy number: High Copy
Gene/Insert
  Gene/Insert name: AtPQL upGFP
  Species: A. thaliana (mustard weed)
  Promoter: AOX
  Tag / fusion protein: eGFP (C terminal on insert)
  Cloning method: Unknown
  Sequencing primers: 5′ GACTGGTTCCAATTGACAAGC; 3′ GCAAATGGCATTCTGACATCC
Terms and licenses: Academic/Nonprofit Terms; Industry Terms: Not Available to Industry
Depositor comments: insert amino acid sequence: MIRDDLSLSLGIISVISWSVAEIPQIMTNYNQKSIEGVSITFLTTWMLGDIFNVVGCLMEPASLPVQFYTAVLYTLATLVLYVQSIYYGHIYPRLMKNRRNHQMVDVEEPLLREEAKRPSTKSLLCVVSVFLFLGSFNVLSGSRSMDLRGKDRVFVVGGAGARKLLEVSSGNLGENNNIGMWLGWAMAAIYMGGRLPQICMNVRRGNVEGLNPLMFFFAFIGNVTYVASILVNSVEWSKIEPNLPWLVDSGGCAVLDFLILLQFFYFHCRKVEADSVKKKHETGEEAVENLYQSMVSKGEELFTGVVPILVELDGDVNGHKFSVSGEGEGDATYGKLTLKFICTTGKLPVPWPTLVTTLTYGVQCFSRYPDHMKQHDFFKSAMPEGYVQERTIFFKDDGNYKTRAEVKFEGDTLVNRIELKGIDFKEDGNILGHKLEYNYNSHNVYIMADKQKNGIKVNFKIRHNIEDGSVQLADHYQQNTPIGDGPVLLPDNHYLSTQSALSKDPNEKRDHMVLLEFVTAAGITLGMDELYKSSHHHHHH
How to cite: AtPQL upGFP was a gift from Geoffrey Chang (Addgene plasmid # 117897 ; http://n2t.net/addgene:117897 ; RRID:Addgene_117897)
